Addgene plasmid #37550: pRS304:3mCherry
Depositing lab: Wei-Lih Lee. Depositing organization: University of Massachusetts, Amherst. Publication: Motor- and tail-dependent targeting of dynein to microtubule plus ends and the cell cortex. Markus SM, Punch JJ, Lee WL. Curr Biol. 2009 Feb 10;19(3):196-205. Epub 2009 Jan 29. 10.1016/j.cub.2008.12.047 PubMed 19185494.
Backbone
  Vector backbone: pRS304
  Backbone size w/o insert (bp): 4271
  Total vector size (bp): 6430
  Vector type: Bacterial Expression
  Selectable markers: TRP1
Growth in bacteria
  Bacterial resistance: Ampicillin, 100 μg/mL
  Growth temperature: 37°C
  Growth strain: DH5alpha
  Copy number: High Copy
Gene/Insert
  Gene/Insert name: 3mCherry
  Species: Discosoma sp.
  Insert size (bp): 2144
  Cloning method: Restriction Enzyme; 5′ cloning site BamHI (not destroyed); 3′ cloning site NotI (not destroyed)
  Sequencing primers: 5′ N/A; 3′ N/A
Terms and licenses: Academic/Nonprofit Terms; Industry Terms: Not Available to Industry
How to cite: pRS304:3mCherry was a gift from Wei-Lih Lee (Addgene plasmid # 37550 ; http://n2t.net/addgene:37550 ; RRID:Addgene_37550)
