[The description below was written by a language model from this plasmid's Addgene catalogue record and pLannotate feature annotations shown in this document.]
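Description:
pRS304:3mCherry is a yeast integrating shuttle plasmid built on pRS304, a pBluescript-derived backbone that carries the Saccharomyces cerevisiae TRP1 gene with its own promoter as an auxotrophic marker. The feature table shows no yeast replication origin (no CEN/ARS or 2μ element), which fits the integrative nature of the pRS30x series: the plasmid can only be stably maintained in yeast after recombination into the genome, with selection on medium lacking tryptophan. The catalogue lists the vector type as bacterial expression, but the annotated parts point to E. coli being mainly the propagation host. There the plasmid replicates from a high-copy ColE1/pUC-type origin and is selected through the β-lactamase gene (ampicillin resistance). An f1 origin is also present and allows single-stranded DNA production.

The payload is a roughly 2.1 kb insert cloned between BamHI and NotI in the multiple cloning site. It consists of three tandem copies of the monomeric red fluorescent protein mCherry (derived from Discosoma sp.), arranged head to tail in the same orientation with short spacers between them. No yeast promoter or terminator is annotated around the cassette. The only flanking regulatory elements are backbone remnants, namely the lac promoter/operator, the T3 and T7 phage promoters and lacZα fragments. The cassette therefore looks like a tagging module rather than a self-contained expression unit, although the record does not state how it is used. A triple fluorophore gives a brighter signal than a single copy, which helps when imaging low-abundance proteins. The associated publication concerns targeting of dynein to microtubule plus ends and the cell cortex, suggesting use in live-cell fluorescence imaging of such components in budding yeast.
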