Features (pLannotate 1.2.2; 21 found; start..end, strand, type, name):
     96..200     +  promoter       AmpR promoter: bla
    201..1061    +  CDS            AmpR: β-lactamase; bla; confers resistance to ampicillin, carbenicillin, and related antibiotics
   1232..1820    +  rep_origin     ori: high-copy-number ColE1/pMB1/pBR322/pUC origin of replication
   2003..2095    +  CDS            lacI (fragment): lac repressor; lacI; The lac repressor binds to the lac operator to inhibit transcription in E. coli. This inhibition can be relieved by adding lactose or isopropyl-β-D-thiogalactopyranoside (IPTG).
   2108..2129    +  protein_bind   CAP binding site: CAP binding activates transcription in the presence of cAMP. E. coli catabolite activator protein
   2144..2174    +  promoter       lac promoter: promoter for the E. coli lac operon
   2182..2198    +  protein_bind   lac operator: The lac repressor binds to the lac operator to inhibit transcription in E. coli. This inhibition can be relieved by adding lactose or isopropyl-β-D-thiogalactopyranoside (IPTG). lac repressor encoded by lacI
   2243..2261    +  promoter       T3 promoter: promoter for bacteriophage T3 RNA polymerase
   2274..2345    -  misc_feature   MCS (fragment): pBluescript multiple cloning site
   2358..3065    +  CDS            mCherry: mCherry is a basic (constitutively fluorescent) red fluorescent protein published in 2004, derived from Discosoma sp.. It is reported to be a very rapidly-maturing monomer with low acid sensitivity.
   3072..3779    +  CDS            mCherry: mCherry is a basic (constitutively fluorescent) red fluorescent protein published in 2004, derived from Discosoma sp.. It is reported to be a very rapidly-maturing monomer with low acid sensitivity.
   3792..4502    +  CDS            mCherry: monomeric derivative of DsRed fluorescent protein (Shaner et al., 2004) mammalian codon-optimized
   4504..4544    -  misc_feature   MCS (fragment): pBluescript multiple cloning site
   4553..4571    -  promoter       T7 promoter: promoter for bacteriophage T7 RNA polymerase
   4574..4731    +  CDS            lacZα (fragment): LacZα fragment of β-galactosidase; lacZ fragment
   4739..5194    +  rep_origin     f1 ori (sequence partly withheld): f1 bacteriophage origin of replication; arrow indicates direction of (+) strand synthesis
   5195..5244    -  misc_feature   bom (fragment): basis of mobility region from pBR322
   5291..5965    -  CDS            TRP1: phosphoribosylanthranilate isomerase, required for tryptophan biosynthesis; S. cerevisiae TRP1; yeast auxotrophic marker
   5966..6246    -  promoter       TRP1 promoter: S. cerevisiae TRP1
   6247..6294    -  misc_feature   bom (fragment): basis of mobility region from pBR322
   6396..1       -  CDS            rop (fragment) (across the origin): Rop protein, which maintains plasmids at low copy number; rop
>Addgene plasmid #37550 | pRS304:3mCherry | depositor full sequence | sequence record 47368 | pRS304:3mCherry sequence 6430 bps
GACGAAAGGGCCTCGTGATACGCCTATTTTTATAGGTTAATGTCATGATAATAATGGTTTCTTAGACGTC
AGGTGGCACTTTTCGGGGAAATGTGCGCGGAACCCCTATTTGTTTATTTTTCTAAATACATTCAAATATG
TATCCGCTCATGAGACAATAACCCTGATAAATGCTTCAATAATATTGAAAAAGGAAGAGTATGAGTATTC
AACATTTCCGTGTCGCCCTTATTCCCTTTTTTGCGGCATTTTGCCTTCCTGTTTTTGCTCACCCAGAAAC
GCTGGTGAAAGTAAAAGATGCTGAAGATCAGTTGGGTGCACGAGTGGGTTACATCGAACTGGATCTCAAC
AGCGGTAAGATCCTTGAGAGTTTTCGCCCCGAAGAACGTTTTCCAATGATGAGCACTTTTAAAGTTCTGC
TATGTGGCGCGGTATTATCCCGTATTGACGCCGGGCAAGAGCAACTCGGTCGCCGCATACACTATTCTCA
GAATGACTTGGTTGAGTACTCACCAGTCACAGAAAAGCATCTTACGGATGGCATGACAGTAAGAGAATTA
TGCAGTGCTGCCATAACCATGAGTGATAACACTGCGGCCAACTTACTTCTGACAACGATCGGAGGACCGA
AGGAGCTAACCGCTTTTTTTCACAACATGGGGGATCATGTAACTCGCCTTGATCGTTGGGAACCGGAGCT
GAATGAAGCCATACCAAACGACGAGCGTGACACCACGATGCCTGTAGCAATGGCAACAACGTTGCGCAAA
CTATTAACTGGCGAACTACTTACTCTAGCTTCCCGGCAACAATTAATAGACTGGATGGAGGCGGATAAAG
TTGCAGGACCACTTCTGCGCTCGGCCCTTCCGGCTGGCTGGTTTATTGCTGATAAATCTGGAGCCGGTGA
GCGTGGGTCTCGCGGTATCATTGCAGCACTGGGGCCAGATGGTAAGCCCTCCCGTATCGTAGTTATCTAC
ACGACGGGCAGTCAGGCAACTATGGATGAACGAAATAGACAGATCGCTGAGATAGGTGCCTCACTGATTA
AGCATTGGTAACTGTCAGACCAAGTTTACTCATATATACTTTAGATTGATTTAAAACTTCATTTTTAATT
TAAAAGGATCTAGGTGAAGATCCTTTTTGATAATCTCATGACCAAAATCCCTTAACGTGAGTTTTCGTTC
CACTGAGCGTCAGACCCCGTAGAAAAGATCAAAGGATCTTCTTGAGATCCTTTTTTTCTGCGCGTAATCT
GCTGCTTGCAAACAAAAAAACCACCGCTACCAGCGGTGGTTTGTTTGCCGGATCAAGAGCTACCAACTCT
TTTTCCGAAGGTAACTGGCTTCAGCAGAGCGCAGATACCAAATACTGTCCTTCTAGTGTAGCCGTAGTTA
GGCCACCACTTCAAGAACTCTGTAGCACCGCCTACATACCTCGCTCTGCTAATCCTGTTACCAGTGGCTG
CTGCCAGTGGCGATAAGTCGTGTCTTACCGGGTTGGACTCAAGACGATAGTTACCGGATAAGGCGCAGCG
GTCGGGCTGAACGGGGGGTTCGTGCACACAGCCCAGCTTGGAGCGAACGACCTACACCGAACTGAGATAC
CTACAGCGTGAGCATTGAGAAAGCGCCACGCTTCCCGAAGGGAGAAAGGCGGACAGGTATCCGGTAAGCG
GCAGGGTCGGAACAGGAGAGCGCACGAGGGAGCTTCCAGGGGGGAACGCCTGGTATCTTTATAGTCCTGT
CGGGTTTCGCCACCTCTGACTTGAGCGTCGATTTTTGTGATGCTCGTCAGGGGGGCCGAGCCTATGGAAA
AACGCCAGCAACGCGGCCTTTTTACGGTTCCTGGCCTTTTGCTGGCCTTTTGCTCACATGTTCTTTCCTG
CGTTATCCCCTGATTCTGTGGATAACCGTATTACCGCCTTTGAGTGAGCTGATACCGCTCGCCGCAGCCG
AACGACCGAGCGCAGCGAGTCAGTGAGCGAGGAAGCGGAAGAGCGCCCAATACGCAAACCGCCTCTCCCC
GCGCGTTGGCCGATTCATTAATGCAGCTGGCACGACAGGTTTCCCGACTGGAAAGCGGGCAGTGAGCGCA
ACGCAATTAATGTGAGTTACCTCACTCATTAGGCACCCCAGGCTTTACACTTTATGCTTCCGGCTCCTAT
GTTGTGTGGAATTGTGAGCGGATAACAATTTCACACAGGAAACAGCTATGACCATGATTACGCCAAGCTC
GGAATTAACCCTCACTAAAGGGAACAAAAGCTGGGTACCGGGCCCCCCCTCGAGGTCGACGGTATCGATA
AGCTTGATATCGAATTCCTGCAGCCCGGGGGATCCGCTCCAAGTGGAATGGTGAGCAAGGGCGAGGAGGA
TAACATGGCCATCATCAAGGAGTTCATGCGCTTCAAGGTGCACATGGAGGGCTCCGTGAACGGCCACGAG
TTCGAGATCGAGGGCGAGGGCGAGGGCCGCCCCTACGAGGGCACCCAGACCGCCAAGCTGAAGGTGACCA
AGGGTGGCCCCCTGCCCTTCGCCTGGGACATCCTGTCCCCTCAGTTCATGTACGGCTCCAAGGCCTACGT
GAAGCACCCCGCCGACATCCCCGACTACTTGAAGCTGTCCTTCCCCGAGGGCTTCAAGTGGGAGCGCGTG
ATGAACTTCGAGGACGGCGGCGTGGTGACCGTGACCCAGGACTCCTCCCTGCAGGACGGCGAGTTCATCT
ACAAGGTGAAGCTGCGCGGCACCAACTTCCCCTCCGACGGCCCCGTAATGCAGAAGAAGACCATGGGCTG
GGAGGCCTCCTCCGAGCGGATGTACCCCGAGGACGGCGCCCTGAAGGGCGAGATCAAGCAGAGGCTGAAG
CTGAAGGACGGCGGCCACTACGACGCTGAGGTCAAGACCACCTACAAGGCCAAGAAGCCCGTGCAGCTGC
CCGGCGCCTACAACGTCAACATCAAGTTGGACATCACCTCCCACAACGAGGACTACACCATCGTGGAACA
GTACGAACGCGCCGAGGGCCGCCACTCCACCGGCGGCATGGACGAGCTGTACAAGCCTAGGATGGTGAGC
AAGGGCGAGGAGGATAACATGGCCATCATCAAGGAGTTCATGCGCTTCAAGGTGCACATGGAGGGCTCCG
TGAACGGCCACGAGTTCGAGATCGAGGGCGAGGGCGAGGGCCGCCCCTACGAGGGCACCCAGACCGCCAA
GCTGAAGGTGACCAAGGGTGGCCCCCTGCCCTTCGCCTGGGACATCCTGTCCCCTCAGTTCATGTACGGC
TCCAAGGCCTACGTGAAGCACCCCGCCGACATCCCCGACTACTTGAAGCTGTCCTTCCCCGAGGGCTTCA
AGTGGGAGCGCGTGATGAACTTCGAGGACGGCGGCGTGGTGACCGTGACCCAGGACTCCTCCCTGCAGGA
CGGCGAGTTCATCTACAAGGTGAAGCTGCGCGGCACCAACTTCCCCTCCGACGGCCCCGTAATGCAGAAG
AAGACCATGGGCTGGGAGGCCTCCTCCGAGCGGATGTACCCCGAGGACGGCGCCCTGAAGGGCGAGATCA
AGCAGAGGCTGAAGCTGAAGGACGGCGGCCACTACGACGCTGAGGTCAAGACCACCTACAAGGCCAAGAA
GCCCGTGCAGCTGCCCGGCGCCTACAACGTCAACATCAAGTTGGACATCACCTCCCACAACGAGGACTAC
ACCATCGTGGAACAGTACGAACGCGCCGAGGGCCGCCACTCCACCGGCGGCATGGACGAGCTGTACAAGA
CTAGGAGATCCATGGTGAGCAAGGGCGAGGAGGATAACATGGCCATCATCAAGGAGTTCATGCGCTTCAA
GGTGCACATGGAGGGCTCCGTGAACGGCCACGAGTTCGAGATCGAGGGCGAGGGCGAGGGCCGCCCCTAC
GAGGGCACCCAGACCGCCAAGCTGAAGGTGACCAAGGGTGGCCCCCTGCCCTTCGCCTGGGACATCCTGT
CCCCTCAGTTCATGTACGGCTCCAAGGCCTACGTGAAGCACCCCGCCGACATCCCCGACTACTTGAAGCT
GTCCTTCCCCGAGGGCTTCAAGTGGGAGCGCGTGATGAACTTCGAGGACGGCGGCGTGGTGACCGTGACC
CAGGACTCCTCCCTGCAGGACGGCGAGTTCATCTACAAGGTGAAGCTGCGCGGCACCAACTTCCCCTCCG
ACGGCCCCGTAATGCAGAAGAAGACCATGGGCTGGGAGGCCTCCTCCGAGCGGATGTACCCCGAGGACGG
CGCCCTGAAGGGCGAGATCAAGCAGAGGCTGAAGCTGAAGGACGGCGGCCACTACGACGCTGAGGTCAAG
ACCACCTACAAGGCCAAGAAGCCCGTGCAGCTGCCCGGCGCCTACAACGTCAACATCAAGTTGGACATCA
CCTCCCACAACGAGGACTACACCATCGTGGAACAGTACGAACGCGCCGAGGGCCGCCACTCCACCGGCGG
CATGGACGAGCTGTACAAGTAGAGATCCACTAGTTCTAGAGCGGCCGCCACCGCGGTGGAGCTCCAATTC
GCCCTATAGTGAGTCGTATTACAATTCACTGGCCGTCGTTTTACAACGTCGTGACTGGGAAAACCCTGGC
GTTACCCAACTTAATCGCCTTGCAGCACATCCCCCCTTCGCCAGCTGGCGTAATAGCGAAGAGGCCCGCA
CCGATCGCCCTTCCCAACAGTTGCGCAGCCTGAATGGCGAATGGCGCG
[124 nt withheld, positions 4739-4862]
C
[91 nt withheld, positions 4864-4954]
A
[49 nt withheld, positions 4956-5004]
CCTTTGACGTTGGAGTCCACGTTCTTT
[37 nt withheld, positions 5032-5068]
ACCCTATCTCGGTCTATTCTTTTGATTTATAAGGGATTTTGCCGATTTCGGCCTATTGGTTAAAAAATGA
GCTGATTTAACAAAAATTTAACGCGAATTTTAACAAAATATTAACGTTTACAATTTCCTGATGCGGTATT
TTCTCCTTACGCATCTGTGCGGTATTTCACACCGCAGGCAAGTGCACAAACAATACTTAAATAAATACTA
CTCAGTAATAACCTATTTCTTAGCATTTTTGACGAAATTTGCTATTTTGTTAGAGTCTTTTACACCATTT
GTCTCCACACCTCCGCTTACATCAACACCAATAACGCCATTTAATCTAAGCGCATCACCAACATTTTCTG
GCGTCAGTCCACCAGCTAACATAAAATGTAAGCTTTCGGGGCTCTCTTGCCTTCCAACCCAGTCAGAAAT
CGAGTTCCAATCCAAAAGTTCACCTGTCCCACCTGCTTCTGAATCAAACAAGGGAATAAACGAATGAGGT
TTCTGTGAAGCTGCACTGAGTAGTATGTTGCAGTCTTTTGGAAATACGAGTCTTTTAATAACTGGCAAAC
CGAGGAACTCTTGGTATTCTTGCCACGACTCATCTCCATGCAGTTGGACGATATCAATGCCGTAATCATT
GACCAGAGCCAAAACATCCTCCTTAGGTTGATTACGAAACACGCCAACCAAGTATTTCGGAGTGCCTGAA
CTATTTTTATATGCTTTTACAAGACTTGAAATTTTCCTTGCAATAACCGGGTCAATTGTTCTCTTTCTAT
TGGGCACACATATAATACCCAGCAAGTCAGCATCGGAATCTAGAGCACATTCTGCGGCCTCTGTGCTCTG
CAAGCCGCAAACTTTCACCAATGGACCAGAACTACCTGTGAAATTAATAACAGACATACTCCAAGCTGCC
TTTGTGTGCTTAATCACGTATACTCACGTGCTCAATAGTCACCAATGCCCTCCCTCTTGGCCCTCTCCTT
TTCTTTTTTCGACCGAATTAATTCTTAATCGGCAAAAAAAGAAAAGCTCCGGATCAAGATTGTACGTAAG
GTGACAAGCTATTTTTCAATAAAGAATATCTTCCACTACTGCCATCTGGCGTCATAACTGCAAAGTACAC
ATATATTACGATGCTGTCTATTAAATGCTTCCTATATTATATATATAGTAATGTCGTTTGGTGCACTCTC
AGTACAATCTGCTCTGATGCCGCATAGTTAAGCCAGCCCCGACACCCGCCAACACCCGCTGACGCGCCCT
GACGGGCTTGTCTGCTCCCGGCATCCGCTTACAGACAAGCTGTGACCGTCTCCGGGAGCTGCATGTGTCA
GAGGTTTTCACCGTCATCACCGAAACGCGCGA
