>Addgene plasmid #37550 | pRS304:3mCherry | addgene partial sequence | sequence record 49290 | m13_pUC-fwd
GCGGCCACTACGACGCTGAGGTCAAGACCACCTACAAGGCCAAGAAGCCCGTGCAGCTGCCCGGCGCCTA
CAACGTCAACATCAAGTTGGACATCACCTCCCACAACGAGGACTACACCATCGTGGAACAGTACGAACGC
GCCGAGGGCCGCCACTCCACCGGCGGCATGGACGAGCTGTACAAGACTAGGAGATCCATGGTGAGCAAGG
GCGAGGAGGATAACATGGCCATCATCAAGGAGTTCATGCGCTTCAAGGTGCACATGGAGGGCTCCGTGAA
CGGCCACGAGTTCGAGATCGAGGGCGAGGGCGAGGGCCGCCCCTACGAGGGCACCCAGACCGCCAAGCTG
AAGGTGACCAAGGGTGGCCCCCTGCCCTTCGCCTGGGACATCCTGTCCCCTCAGTTCATGTACGGCTCCA
AGGCCTACGTGAAGCACCCCGCCGACATCCCCGACTACTTGAAGCTGTCCTTCCCCGAGGGCTTCAAGTG
GGAGCGCGTGATGAACTTCGAGGACGGCGGCGTGGTGACCGTGACCCAGGACTCCTCCCTGCAGGACGGC
GAGTTCATCTACAAGGTGAAGCTGCGCGGCACCAACTTCCCCTCCGACGGCCCCGTAATGCAGAAGAAGA
CCATGGGCTGGGAGGCCTCCTCCGAGCGGATGTACCCCGAGGACGGCGCCCTGAAGGGCGAGATCAAGCA
GAGGCTGAAGCTGAAGGACGGCGGCCACTACGACGCTGAGGTCAAGACCACCTACAAGGCCAAGAAGCCC
GTGCAGCTGCCCGGCGCCTACAACGTCAACATCAAGTTGGACATCACCTCCCACAACGAGGACTACACCA
TCGTGGAACAGTACGAACGCGCCGAGGGCCGCCACTCCACCGGCGGCATGGACGAGCTGTACAAGTAGAG
ATCCACTAGTTCTAGAGCGGCCGCCACCGCGGTGGAGCTCCAATTCGCCCTATAGTAGT
