>Addgene plasmid #37550 | pRS304:3mCherry | addgene partial sequence | sequence record 49292 | m13_pUC-rev
ATTACGCCAAGCTCGGAATTAACCCTCACTAAAGGGAACAAAAGCTGGGTACCGGGCCCCCCCTCGAGGT
CGACGGTATCGATAAGCTTGATATCGAATTCCTGCAGCCCGGGGGATCCGCTCCAAGTGGAATGGTGAGC
AAGGGCGAGGAGGATAACATGGCCATCATCAAGGAGTTCATGCGCTTCAAGGTGCACATGGAGGGCTCCG
TGAACGGCCACGAGTTCGAGATCGAGGGCGAGGGCGAGGGCCGCCCCTACGAGGGCACCCAGACCGCCAA
GCTGAAGGTGACCAAGGGTGGCCCCCTGCCCTTCGCCTGGGACATCCTGTCCCCTCAGTTCATGTACGGC
TCCAAGGCCTACGTGAAGCACCCCGCCGACATCCCCGACTACTTGAAGCTGTCCTTCCCCGAGGGCTTCA
AGTGGGAGCGCGTGATGAACTTCGAGGACGGCGGCGTGGTGACCGTGACCCAGGACTCCTCCCTGCAGGA
CGGCGAGTTCATCTACAAGGTGAAGCTGCGCGGCACCAACTTCCCCTCCGACGGCCCCGTAATGCAGAAG
AAGACCATGGGCTGGGAGGCCTCCTCCGAGCGGATGTACCCCGAGGACGGCGCCCTGAAGGGCGAGATCA
AGCAGAGGCTGAAGCTGAAGGACGGCGGCCACTACGACGCTGAGGTCAAGACCACCTACAAGGCCAAGAA
GCCCGTGCAGCTGCCCGGCGCCTACAACGTCAACATCAAGTTGGACATCACCTCCCACAACGAGGACTAC
ACCATCGTGGAACAGTACGAACGCGCCGAGGGCCGCCACTCCACCGGCGGCATGGACGAGCTGTACAAGC
CTAGGATGGTGAGCAAGGGCGAGGAGGATAACATGGCCATCATCAAGGAGTTCATGCGCTTCAAGGTGCA
CATGGAGGGCTCCGTGAACG
